>Addgene plasmid #111066 | pAAV-hSyn-dLight1.1 | addgene partial sequence | sequence record 221330 | Addgene Partial NGS Result
CTGCGCGCTCGCTCGCTCACTGAGGCCGCCCGGGCAAAGCCCGGGCGTCGGGCGACCTTTGGTCGCCCGG
CCTCAGTGAGCGAGCGAGCGCGCAGAGAGGGAGTGGCCAACTCCATCACTAGGGGTTCCTTGTAGTTAAT
GATTAACCCGCCATGCTACTTATCTACGTAGCCATGCTCTAGGAAGATCTCTGCAGAGGGCCCTGCGTAT
GAGTGCAAGTGGGTTTTAGGACCAGGATGAGGCGGGGTGGGGGTGCCTACCTGACGACCGACCCCGACCC
ACTGGACAAGCACCCAACCCCCATTCCCCAAATTGCGCATCCCCTATCAGAGAGGGGGAGGGGAAACAGG
ATGCGGCGAGGCGCGTGCGCACTGCCAGCTTCAGCACCGCGGACAGTGCCTTCGCCCCCGCCTGGCGGCG
CGCGCCACCGCCGCCTCAGCACTGAAGGCGCGCTGACGTCACTCGCCGGTCCCCCGCAAACTCCCCTTCC
CGGCCACCTTGGTCGCGTCCGCGCCGCCGCCGGCCCAGCCGGACCGCACCACGCGAGGCGCGAGATAGGG
GGGCACGGGCGCGACCATCTGCGCTGCGGCGCCGGCGACTCAGCGCTGCCTCAGTCTGCGGTGGGCAGCG
GAGGAGTCGTGTCGTGCCTGAGAGCGCAGTCGAATTCAAGCTGCTAGCAAGGATCCTGCGCGCCATGAAG
ACGATCATCGCCCTGAGCTACATCTTCTGCCTGGTGTTCGCCGACTACAAGGACGATGATGACGCCATGA
GGACTCTGAACACCTCTGCCATGGACGGGACTGGGCTGGTGGTGGAGAGGGACTTCTCTGTTCGTATCCT
CACTGCCTGTTTCCTGTCGCTGCTCATCCTGTCCACGCTCCTGGGGAACACGCTGGTCTGTGCTGCCGTT
ATCAGGTTCCGACACCTGCGGTCCAAGGTGACCAACTTCTTTGTCATCTCCTTGGCTGTGTCAGATCTCT
TGGTGGCCGTCCTGGTCATGCCCTGGAAGGCAGTGGCTGAGATTGCTGGCTTCTGGCCCTTTGGGTCCTT
CTGTAACATCTGGGTGGCCTTTGACATCATGTGCTCCACTGCATCCATCCTCAACCTCTGTGTGATCAGC
GTGGACAGGTATTGGGCTATCTCCAGCCCTTTCCGGTATGAGAGAAAGATGACCCCCAAGGCAGCCTTCA
TCCTGATCAGTGTGGCATGGACCTTGTCTGTACTCATCTCCTTCATCCCAGTGCAGCTCAGCTGGCACAA
GGCAAAACCCACAAGCCCCTCTGATGGAAATGCCACTTCCCTGGCTGAGACCATAGACAACTGTGACTCC
AGCCTCAGCAGGACATATGCCATCTCATCCTCTGTAATCAGCTTTTACATCCCTGTGGCCATCATGATTG
TCACCTACACCAGGATCTACAGGATTGCTCAGAAACTGAGCTCACTCATTAACGTCTATATCAAGGCCGA
CAAGCAGAAGAACGGCATCAAGGCGAACTTCAAGATCCGCCACAACATCGAGGACGGCGGCGTGCAGCTC
GCCTACCACTACCAGCAGAACACCCCCATCGGCGACGGCCCCGTGCTGCTGCCCGACAACCACTACCTGA
GCGTGCAGTCCAAACTTTCGAAAGACCCCAACGAGAAGCGCGATCACATGGTCCTGCTGGAGTTCGTGAC
CGCCGCCGGGATCACTCTCGGCATGGACGAGCTGTACAAGGGCGGTACCGGAGGGAGCATGGTGAGCAAG
GGCGAGGAGCTGTTCACCGGGGTGGTGCCCATCCTGGTCGAGCTGGACGGCGACGTAAACGGCCACAAGT
TCAGCGTGTCCGGCGAGGGTGAGGGCGATGCCACCTACGGCAAGCTGACCCTGAAGTTCATCTGCACCAC
CGGCAAGCTGCCCGTGCCCTGGCCCACCCTCGTGACCACCCTGACCTACGGCGTGCAGTGCTTCAGCCGC
TACCCCGACCACATGAAGCAGCACGACTTCTTCAAGTCCGCCATGCCCGAAGGCTACATCCAGGAGCGCA
CCATCTTCTTCAAGGACGACGGCAACTACAAGACCCGCGCCGAGGTGAAGTTCGAGGGCGACACCCTGGT
GAACCGCATCGAGCTGAAGGGCATCGACTTCAAGGAGGACGGCAACATCCTGGGGCACAAGCTGGAGTAC
AACAATCATGACCAACTGAAAAGAGAAACTAAAGTCCTGAAGACTCTGTCGGTGATCATGGGTGTGTTTG
TGTGCTGTTGGCTACCTTTCTTCATCTTGAACTGCATTTTGCCCTTCTGTGGGTCTGGGGAGACGCAGCC
CTTCTGCATTGATTCCAACACCTTTGACGTGTTTGTGTGGTTTGGGTGGGCTAATTCATCCTTGAACCCC
ATCATTTATGCCTTTAATGCTGATTTTCGGAAGGCATTTTCAACCCTCTTAGGATGCTACAGACTTTGCC
CTGCGACGAATAATGCCATAGAGACGGTGAGTATCAATAACAATGGGGCCGCGATGTTTTCCAGCCATCA
TGAGCCACGAGGCTCCATCTCCAAGGAGTGCAATCTGGTTTACCTGATCCCACATGCTGTGGGCTCCTCT
GAGGACCTGAAAAAGGAGGAGGCAGCTGGCATCGCCAGACCCTTGGAGAAGCTGTCCCCAGCCCTATCGG
TCATATTGGACTATGACACTGACGTCTCTCTGGAGAAGATCCAACCCATCACACAAAACGGTCAGCACCC
AACCTGAAAGCTTATCGATAATCAACCTCTGGATTACAAAATTTGTGAAAGATTGACTGGTATTCTTAAC
TATGTTGCTCCTTTTACGCTATGTGGATACGCTGCTTTAATGCCTTTGTATCATGCTATTGCTTCCCGTA
TGGCTTTCATTTTCTCCTCCTTGTATAAATCCTGGTTGCTGTCTCTTTATGAGGAGTTGTGGCCCGTTGT
CAGGCAACGTGGCGTGGTGTGCACTGTGTTTGCTGACGCAACCCCCACTGGTTGGGGCATTGCCACCACC
TGTCAGCTCCTTTCCGGGACTTTCGCTTTCCCCCTCCCTATTGCCACGGCGGAACTCATCGCCGCCTGCC
TTGCCCGCTGCTGGACAGGGGCTCGGCTGTTGGGCACTGACAATTCCGTGGTGTTGTCGGGGAAATCATC
GTCCTTTCCTTGGCTGCTCGCCTGTGTTGCCACCTGGATTCTGCGCGGGACGTCCTTCTGCTACGTCCCT
TCGGCCCTCAATCCAGCGGACCTTCCTTCCCGCGGCCTGCTGCCGGCTCTGCGGCCTCTTCCGCGTCTTC
GCCTTCGCCCTCAGACGAGTCGGATCTCCCTTTGGGCCGCCTCCCCGCATCGATACCGTCGACCTCGACC
CGGGCGGCCGCTTCGAGCAGACATGATAAGATACATTGATGAGTTTGGACAAACCACAACTAGAATGCAG
TGAAAAAAATGCTTTATTTGTGAAATTTGTGATGCTATTGCTTTATTTGTAACCATTATAAGCTGCAATA
AACAAGTTAACAACAACAATTGCATTCATTTTATGTTTCAGGTTCAGGGGGAGATGTGGGAGGTTTTTTA
AAGCAAGTAAAACCTCTACAAATGTGGTAAAATCGATAAGGATCTTCCTAGAGCATGGCTACGTAGATAA
GTAGCATGGCGGGTTAATCATTAACTACAAGGAACCCCTAGTGATGGAGTTGGCCACTCCCTCTCTGCGC
GCTCGCTCGCTCACTGAGGCCGGGCGACCAAAGGTCGCCCGACGCCCGGGCTTTGCCCGGGCGGCCTCAG
TGAGCGAGCGAGCGCGCAG
