[The description below was written by a language model from this plasmid's Addgene catalogue record.]
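Description:
pAAV-hSyn-dLight1.1 is an adeno-associated virus transfer plasmid built on the pAAV-hSyn backbone and intended for producing recombinant AAV that expresses the dopamine sensor dLight1.1 in neurons. The complete plasmid is recorded as 6,622 bp, made up of a 4,579 bp backbone and a 2,043 bp insert. It is maintained in bacteria as a high-copy plasmid under ampicillin selection. As with AAV vectors generally, the expression cassette would be expected to sit between inverted terminal repeats that direct replication and packaging of the genome into capsids. No feature table accompanies this record, so the ITRs, polyadenylation signal, any post-transcriptional element and the bacterial origin are not itemised.

The payload is a synthetic open reading frame encoding dLight1.1, a genetically encoded fluorescent indicator designed to report dopamine dynamics, carrying an N-terminal Flag epitope tag that allows antibody detection of the protein. The insert was cloned by restriction digestion between BamHI and HindIII sites, both of which remain intact, so the coding sequence can be excised or swapped. Transcription is driven by the human synapsin promoter, which is commonly used to restrict transgene expression to neurons after viral delivery. The stated purpose is to generate AAV for synapsin-driven dLight1.1 expression, and the associated work concerns fast optical imaging of dopamine signalling in neuronal tissue. The record also indicates that the construct is distributed as a ready-made AAV1 preparation.
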