Addgene plasmid #111066: pAAV-hSyn-dLight1.1
Purpose: To generate Adeno-Associated viruses for expression of dLight1.1 under synapsin promoter
Depositing lab: Lin Tian. Publication: Ultrafast neuronal imaging of dopamine dynamics with designed genetically encoded sensors. Patriarchi T, Cho JR, Merten K, Howe MW, Marley A, Xiong WH, Folk RW, Broussard GJ, Liang R, Jang MJ, Zhong H, Dombeck D, von Zastrow M, Nimmerjahn A, Gradinaru V, Williams JT, Tian L. Science. 2018 Jun 29;360(6396). pii: science.aat4422. doi: 10.1126/science.aat4422. Epub 2018 May 31. PubMed 29853555.
Backbone
  Vector backbone: pAAV-hSyn
  Backbone size w/o insert (bp): 4579
  Total vector size (bp): 6622
  Vector type: AAV
Growth in bacteria
  Bacterial resistance: Ampicillin, 100 μg/mL
  Growth temperature: 30°C
  Growth strain: NEB Stable
  Copy number: High Copy
Gene/Insert
  Gene/Insert name: dLight1.1
  Species: Synthetic
  Insert size (bp): 2043
  GenBank ID: MH244549
  Tag / fusion protein: Flag tag (N terminal on insert)
  Cloning method: Restriction Enzyme; 5′ cloning site BaMHI (not destroyed); 3′ cloning site HindIII (not destroyed)
  Sequencing primers: 5′ ccggccaccttggtcgcgtcc; 3′ ggagaaaatgaaagccatacgggaagc
Terms and licenses: Academic/Nonprofit Terms; Industry Terms: Not Available to Industry
How to cite: pAAV-hSyn-dLight1.1 was a gift from Lin Tian (Addgene plasmid # 111066 ; http://n2t.net/addgene:111066 ; RRID:Addgene_111066) For viral preps, please replace (Addgene plasmid # 111066) in the above sentence with: (Addgene viral prep # 111066-AAV1)
